Addgene plasmid #118285: pAAV-DYRK2-2A-mCherry
Purpose: Expresses mouse DYRK2 tagged with 2A peptide at it's C-terminus and mCherry in mammalian cells.
Depositing lab: Vance Lemmon. Depositing organization: University of Miami. Publication: Dyrk kinases regulate phosphorylation of doublecortin, cytoskeletal organization, and neuronal morphology. Slepak TI, Salay LD, Lemmon VP, Bixby JL. Cytoskeleton (Hoboken). 2012 Jul;69(7):514-27. doi: 10.1002/cm.21021. Epub 2012 Mar 7. PubMed 22359282.
Backbone
  Vector backbone: pAAV-2A-mCherry
  Backbone size w/o insert (bp): 5409
  Total vector size (bp): 7206
  Vector type: Mammalian Expression, AAV
Growth in bacteria
  Bacterial resistance: Ampicillin, 100 μg/mL
  Growth temperature: 37°C
  Growth strain: NEB Stable
  Copy number: High Copy
Gene/Insert
  Gene/Insert name: dual-specificity tyrosine-(Y)-phosphorylation regulated kinase 2 (alt name: DYRK2)
  Species: M. musculus (mouse)
  Insert size (bp): 1797
  GenBank ID: BC085145.1 NM_001014390.2
  Entrez Gene: Dyrk2 (a.k.a. 1810038L18Rik)
  Promoter: CMV with beta global intron
  Tag / fusion protein: 2A peptide (C terminal on insert); mCherry (C terminal on backbone)
  Cloning method: Restriction Enzyme; 5′ cloning site EcoRI (not destroyed); 3′ cloning site SalI to XhoI (destroyed during cloning)
  Sequencing primers: 5′ TGGTTGGGATAAGGCTGGAT; 3′ TTCAGCTTGGCGGTCTGGGT
Terms and licenses: Academic/Nonprofit Terms; Industry Terms: Not Available to Industry
How to cite: pAAV-DYRK2-2A-mCherry was a gift from Vance Lemmon (Addgene plasmid # 118285 ; http://n2t.net/addgene:118285 ; RRID:Addgene_118285)
