[The description below was written by a language model from this plasmid's Addgene catalogue record and pLannotate feature annotations shown in this document.]
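Description:
pAAV-DYRK2-2A-mCherry is an AAV transfer plasmid that also serves as a mammalian expression vector. It was built by inserting the mouse Dyrk2 coding sequence (about 1.8 kb) into the pAAV-2A-mCherry backbone, for a total size of roughly 7.2 kb. The plasmid is maintained in bacteria through a high-copy ColE1/pUC-type origin and selected with ampicillin via the β-lactamase gene. A filamentous phage (f1/M13) origin and short remnants of pBR322 bom and rop sequences are also annotated in the backbone.

The expression cassette lies between AAV2 inverted terminal repeats, the cis elements needed for replication and packaging of the intervening DNA into recombinant AAV particles. Transcription is driven by the human CMV immediate-early enhancer and promoter. This is followed by a chimeric intron region containing a truncated human β-globin intron, which generally improves mRNA processing and expression. The Dyrk2 open reading frame is joined at its C-terminus to a 2A peptide and then mCherry, and the cassette ends with the human growth hormone polyadenylation signal. The 2A element is not called by the annotation software but presumably lies in the short gap between the two coding sequences. Because 2A causes ribosomal skipping, a single transcript yields DYRK2 carrying the 2A residues and a separate red fluorescent protein that marks expressing cells without a bulky fusion to the kinase.

The depositor sequence shows two full ITRs, whereas the repository's sequencing result is slightly shorter and shows only fragments of the upstream ITR. This may reflect the difficulty of sequencing these repeats or a partial deletion. The associated work concerns Dyrk kinases in doublecortin phosphorylation, cytoskeletal organization and neuronal morphology, consistent with use for overexpressing DYRK2 in neurons and other mammalian cells.
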