Features (pLannotate 1.2.2; 18 found; start..end, strand, type, name):
      1..141     -  repeat_region  AAV2 ITR: inverted terminal repeat of adeno-associated virus serotype 2 inverted
    160..524     +  enhancer       CMV enhancer: human cytomegalovirus immediate early enhancer
    597..614     -  promoter       CMV promoter (fragment): human cytomegalovirus (CMV) immediate early promoter
    676..727     +  promoter       CMVd2 promoter: truncated human cytomegalovirus (CMV) immediate early promoter that yields moderately reduced expression relative to the full-length promoter
    876..903     +  intron         CMV intron (fragment): modified intron A from human cytomegalovirus (CMV)
    908..1254    +  intron         β-globin intron (fragment): internally truncated intron from human β-globin
   1258..1305    +  CDS            HBB (fragment): HBB_COLGU - Experimental evidence at transcript level: Swiss-Prot protein existence level 2. Involved in oxygen transport from the lung to the various peripheral tissues. From Colobus guereza (Mantled guereza) (Eastern black-and-white colobus monkey).
   1332..3128    +  CDS            Dyrk2: DYRK2_MOUSE - Experimental evidence at transcript level: Swiss-Prot protein existence level 2. Serine/threonine-protein kinase involved in the regulation of the mitotic cell cycle, cell proliferation, apoptosis, organization of the cytoskeleton and neurite outgrowth. Functions in part via its role in ubiquitin-dependent proteasomal protein degradation. Functions downstream of ATM and phosphorylates p53/TP53 at 'Ser-46', and thereby contributes to the induction of apoptosis in response to DNA damage. Phosphorylates NFATC1, and thereby inhibits its accumulation in the nucleus and its transcripti
   3228..3935    +  CDS            mCherry: mCherry is a basic (constitutively fluorescent) red fluorescent protein published in 2004, derived from Discosoma sp.. It is reported to be a very rapidly-maturing monomer with low acid sensitivity.
   3953..4429    +  polyA_signal   hGH poly(A) signal: human growth hormone polyadenylation signal
   4469..4609    +  repeat_region  AAV2 ITR: inverted terminal repeat of adeno-associated virus serotype 2 inverted
   4614..4665    -  misc_feature   bom (fragment): basis of mobility region from pBR322
   4684..5064    +  rep_origin     M13 ori (sequence partly withheld): M13 bacteriophage origin of replication; arrow indicates direction of (+) strand synthesis
   5140..5189    -  misc_feature   bom (fragment): basis of mobility region from pBR322
   5291..5326    -  CDS            rop (fragment): Rop protein, which maintains plasmids at low copy number; rop
   5421..5525    +  promoter       AmpR promoter: bla
   5526..6386    +  CDS            AmpR: β-lactamase; bla; confers resistance to ampicillin, carbenicillin, and related antibiotics
   6557..7145    +  rep_origin     ori: high-copy-number ColE1/pMB1/pBR322/pUC origin of replication
>Addgene plasmid #118285 | pAAV-DYRK2-2A-mCherry | depositor full sequence | sequence record 223495 | pAAV-DYRK2-2A-mCherry sequence 7206 bps
CCTGCAGGCAGCTGCGCGCTCGCTCGCTCACTGAGGCCGCCCGGGCAAAGCCCGGGCGTCGGGCGACCTT
TGGTCGCCCGGCCTCAGTGAGCGAGCGAGCGCGCAGAGAGGGAGTGGCCAACTCCATCACTAGGGGTTCC
TGCGGCCGCACGCGTGGAGCTAGTTATTAATAGTAATCAATTACGGGGTCATTAGTTCATAGCCCATATA
TGGAGTTCCGCGTTACATAACTTACGGTAAATGGCCCGCCTGGCTGACCGCCCAACGACCCCCGCCCATT
GACGTCAATAATGACGTATGTTCCCATAGTAACGTCAATAGGGACTTTCCATTGACGTCAATGGGTGGAG
TATTTACGGTAAACTGCCCACTTGGCAGTACATCAAGTGTATCATATGCCAAGTACGCCCCCTATTGACG
TCAATGACGGTAAATGGCCCGCCTGGCATTATGCCCAGTACATGACCTTATGGGACTTTCCTACTTGGCA
GTACATCTACGTATTAGTCATCGCTATTACCATGGTGATGCGGTTTTGGCAGTACATCAATGGGCGTGGA
TAGCGGTTTGACTCACGGGGATTTCCAAGTCTCCACCCCATTGACGTCAATGGGAGTTTGTTTTGCACCA
AAATCAACGGGACTTTCCAAAATGTCGTAACAACTCCGCCCCATTGACGCAAATGGGCGGTAGGCGTGTA
CGGTGGGAGGTCTATATAAGCAGAGCTCGTTTAGTGAACCGTCAGATCGCCTGGAGACGCCATCCACGCT
GTTTTGACCTCCATAGAAGACACCGGGACCGATCCAGCCTCCGCGGATTCGAATCCCGGCCGGGAACGGT
GCATTGGAACGCGGATTCCCCGTGCCAAGAGTGACGTAAGTACCGCCTATAGAGTCTATAGGCCCACAAA
AAATGCTTTCTTCTTTTAATATACTTTTTTGTTTATCTTATTTCTAATACTTTCCCTAATCTCTTTCTTT
CAGGGCAATAATGATACAATGTATCATGCCTCTTTGCACCATTCTAAAGAATAACAGTGATAATTTCTGG
GTTAAGGCAATAGCAATATTTCTGCATATAAATATTTCTGCATATAAATTGTAACTGATGTAAGAGGTTT
CATATTGCTAATAGCAGCTACAATCCAGCTACCATTCTGCTTTTATTTTATGGTTGGGATAAGGCTGGAT
TATTCTGAGTCCAAGCTAGGCCCTTTTGCTAATCATGTTCATACCTCTTATCTTCCTCCCACAGCTCCTG
GGCAACGTGCTGGTCTGTGTGCTGGCCCATCACTTTGGCAAAGAATTGGGATTCGAACATCGATTGAATT
CATGTTAACCAGGAAACCTTCGGCCGCCGCTCCCGCCGCCTACCCGACCGGCCGAGGAGGGGACACCGCC
GTTCGCCAGCTTCAGGCTTCCCCGGGGATCGGCGCGGGGGCTCCCCGAAGCGGAGTGGGGACCGGCCCGC
CCTCCCCCATCGCCCTGCCGCCTCTCCGGGCCAGCAACGCTACCACTACAGCCCACACGATTGGCGGCAG
TAAGCACACCATGAATGACCACCTCCACCTCAACAGCCACGGACAGATCCAGGTTCAGCAGCTGTTCGAG
GATAATAGTAACAAAAGGACAGTGCTCACAACACAGCCCAATGGGCTTACAACGGTGGGCAAGACAGGCT
TGCCTGGGGTGCCCGAGCGGCAGCTGGAGAGCATTCACCGACGGCAGGGCAGCTCCACCTCTCTGAAGTC
CATGGAAGGCATGGGGAAGGTAAAAGCCTCCCCCATGACGCCCGAACAAGCGATGAAGCAATACATGCAA
AAACTCACAGCCTTCGAACACCATGAGATTTTTAGCTACCCTGAAATATACTTCTTGGGTCCAAATGCAA
AGAAACGCCAAGGCATGACCGGTGGACCCAACAATGGTGGTTATGACGACGACCAGGGATCGTACGTGCA
GGTGCCCCATGATCACGTGGCTTACAGGTACGAGGTCCTCAAGGTCATCGGGAAGGGGAGCTTTGGGCAG
GTGGTCAAGGCCTATGACCACAAAGTCCACCAGCACGTGGCCCTGAAGATGGTGCGGAACGAGAAGCGCT
TCCACAGGCAGGCGGCCGAGGAGATCCGGATCTTGGAACACCTACGGAAGCAGGACAAGGACAACACTAT
GAACGTCATCCACATGCTGGAGAACTTCACCTTCCGCAACCACATCTGCATGACGTTCGAGTTGCTGAGC
ATGAACCTCTATGAGCTCATCAAGAAGAATAAGTTCCAGGGCTTCAGCCTGCCTCTGGTGCGCAAGTTTG
CCCACTCCATTCTGCAGTGCTTGGATGCTTTGCACAAGAACAGAATAATCCACTGTGACCTTAAGCCCGA
GAACATTTTGTTAAAGCAGCAGGGTCGAAGCAGTATTAAAGTGATTGACTTTGGCTCCAGTTGTTACGAG
CACCAACGCGTCTACACGTACATCCAGTCACGCTTTTACCGGGCTCCGGAAGTGATCCTCGGAGCCAGGT
ATGGCATGCCCATAGACATGTGGAGCCTGGGTTGCATCCTCGCGGAACTCCTGACGGGTTACCCCCTCTT
GCCTGGGGAGGATGAAGGGGACCAGCTGGCTTGTATGATCGAGCTTTTGGGCATGCCCTCTCAGAAACTC
CTGGATGCTTCCAAACGAGCCAAAAATTTCGTGAGCTCCAAGGGTTACCCCCGATACTGCACAGTTACGA
CTCTTTCAGATGGCTCTGTGGTCCTCAACGGGGGCCGATCCCGGAGAGGGAAACTAAGGGGTCCGCCAGA
GAGCAGAGAGTGGGGGAACGCACTGAAGGGATGCGATGACCCTCTTTTCCTTGACTTCTTAAAACAGTGT
TTGGAGTGGGATCCCGCGGTCCGCATGACCCCGGGCCAGGCTTTGCGGCACCCGTGGCTTAGGAGGCGCT
TGCCAAAGCCTCCGACCGGAGAGAAGACAGCGGTGAAGAGGGTCACAGAGAGTACTGGTGCTATCACCTC
CATTTCCAAGTTACCTCCACCCTCCAGTTCAGCTTCCAAGCTGAGGACTAACTTGGCACAGATGACAGAT
GCCAATGGGAATATTCAGCAGAGGACAGTGTTGCCGAAACTCGTTAGCCTCGACCGGGGTACCACCGGTG
AAGGCCGCGGCAGCCTGCTGACCTGCGGCGATGTGGAAGAAAACCCGGGCCCGGCGCCGGGCAGCACTAG
TCGGAAGCTTGTGAGCAAGGGCGAGGAGGATAACATGGCCATCATCAAGGAGTTCATGCGCTTCAAGGTG
CACATGGAGGGCTCCGTGAACGGCCACGAGTTCGAGATCGAGGGCGAGGGCGAGGGCCGCCCCTACGAGG
GCACCCAGACCGCCAAGCTGAAGGTGACCAAGGGTGGCCCCCTGCCCTTCGCCTGGGACATCCTGTCCCC
TCAGTTCATGTACGGCTCCAAGGCCTACGTGAAGCACCCCGCCGACATCCCCGACTACTTGAAGCTGTCC
TTCCCCGAGGGCTTCAAGTGGGAGCGCGTGATGAACTTCGAGGACGGCGGCGTGGTGACCGTGACCCAGG
ACTCCTCCCTGCAGGACGGCGAGTTCATCTACAAGGTGAAGCTGCGCGGCACCAACTTCCCCTCCGACGG
CCCCGTAATGCAGAAGAAGACCATGGGCTGGGAGGCCTCCTCCGAGCGGATGTACCCCGAGGACGGCGCC
CTGAAGGGCGAGATCAAGCAGAGGCTGAAGCTGAAGGACGGCGGCCACTACGACGCTGAGGTCAAGACCA
CCTACAAGGCCAAGAAGCCCGTGCAGCTGCCCGGCGCCTACAACGTCAACATCAAGTTGGACATCACCTC
CCACAACGAGGACTACACCATCGTGGAACAGTACGAACGCGCCGAGGGCCGCCACTCCACCGGCGGCATG
GACGAGCTGTACAAGTAACTCGAGAGATCTACGGGTGGCATCCCTGTGACCCCTCCCCAGTGCCTCTCCT
GGCCCTGGAAGTTGCCACTCCAGTGCCCACCAGCCTTGTCCTAATAAAATTAAGTTGCATCATTTTGTCT
GACTAGGTGTCCTTCTATAATATTATGGGGTGGAGGGGGGTGGTATGGAGCAAGGGGCAAGTTGGGAAGA
CAACCTGTAGGGCCTGCGGGGTCTATTGGGAACCAAGCTGGAGTGCAGTGGCACAATCTTGGCTCACTGC
AATCTCCGCCTCCTGGGTTCAAGCGATTCTCCTGCCTCAGCCTCCCGAGTTGTTGGGATTCCAGGCATGC
ATGACCAGGCTCAGCTAATTTTTGTTTTTTTGGTAGAGACGGGGTTTCACCATATTGGCCAGGCTGGTCT
CCAACTCCTAATCTCAGGTGATCTACCCACCTTGGCCTCCCAAATTGCTGGGATTACAGGCGTGAACCAC
TGCTCCCTTCCCTGTCCTTCTGATTTTGTAGGTAACCACGTGCGGACCGAGCGGCCGCAGGAACCCCTAG
TGATGGAGTTGGCCACTCCCTCTCTGCGCGCTCGCTCGCTCACTGAGGCCGGGCGACCAAAGGTCGCCCG
ACGCCCGGGCTTTGCCCGGGCGGCCTCAGTGAGCGAGCGAGCGCGCAGCTGCCTGCAGGGGCGCCTGATG
CGGTATTTTCTCCTTACGCATCTGTGCGGTATTTCACACCGCATA
[142 nt withheld, positions 4666-4807]
C
[141 nt withheld, positions 4809-4949]
CCTTTGACGTTGGAGTCCACGTTCTTT
[37 nt withheld, positions 4977-5013]
ACCCTATCTCGGGCTATTCTTTTGATTTATAAGGGATTTTGCCGATTTCGGCCTATTGGTTAAAAAATGA
GCTGATTTAACAAAAATTTAACGCGAATTTTAACAAAATATTAACGTTTACAATTTTATGGTGCACTCTC
AGTACAATCTGCTCTGATGCCGCATAGTTAAGCCAGCCCCGACACCCGCCAACACCCGCTGACGCGCCCT
GACGGGCTTGTCTGCTCCCGGCATCCGCTTACAGACAAGCTGTGACCGTCTCCGGGAGCTGCATGTGTCA
GAGGTTTTCACCGTCATCACCGAAACGCGCGAGACGAAAGGGCCTCGTGATACGCCTATTTTTATAGGTT
AATGTCATGATAATAATGGTTTCTTAGACGTCAGGTGGCACTTTTCGGGGAAATGTGCGCGGAACCCCTA
TTTGTTTATTTTTCTAAATACATTCAAATATGTATCCGCTCATGAGACAATAACCCTGATAAATGCTTCA
ATAATATTGAAAAAGGAAGAGTATGAGTATTCAACATTTCCGTGTCGCCCTTATTCCCTTTTTTGCGGCA
TTTTGCCTTCCTGTTTTTGCTCACCCAGAAACGCTGGTGAAAGTAAAAGATGCTGAAGATCAGTTGGGTG
CACGAGTGGGTTACATCGAACTGGATCTCAACAGCGGTAAGATCCTTGAGAGTTTTCGCCCCGAAGAACG
TTTTCCAATGATGAGCACTTTTAAAGTTCTGCTATGTGGCGCGGTATTATCCCGTATTGACGCCGGGCAA
GAGCAACTCGGTCGCCGCATACACTATTCTCAGAATGACTTGGTTGAGTACTCACCAGTCACAGAAAAGC
ATCTTACGGATGGCATGACAGTAAGAGAATTATGCAGTGCTGCCATAACCATGAGTGATAACACTGCGGC
CAACTTACTTCTGACAACGATCGGAGGACCGAAGGAGCTAACCGCTTTTTTGCACAACATGGGGGATCAT
GTAACTCGCCTTGATCGTTGGGAACCGGAGCTGAATGAAGCCATACCAAACGACGAGCGTGACACCACGA
TGCCTGTAGCAATGGCAACAACGTTGCGCAAACTATTAACTGGCGAACTACTTACTCTAGCTTCCCGGCA
ACAATTAATAGACTGGATGGAGGCGGATAAAGTTGCAGGACCACTTCTGCGCTCGGCCCTTCCGGCTGGC
TGGTTTATTGCTGATAAATCTGGAGCCGGTGAGCGTGGGTCTCGCGGTATCATTGCAGCACTGGGGCCAG
ATGGTAAGCCCTCCCGTATCGTAGTTATCTACACGACGGGGAGTCAGGCAACTATGGATGAACGAAATAG
ACAGATCGCTGAGATAGGTGCCTCACTGATTAAGCATTGGTAACTGTCAGACCAAGTTTACTCATATATA
CTTTAGATTGATTTAAAACTTCATTTTTAATTTAAAAGGATCTAGGTGAAGATCCTTTTTGATAATCTCA
TGACCAAAATCCCTTAACGTGAGTTTTCGTTCCACTGAGCGTCAGACCCCGTAGAAAAGATCAAAGGATC
TTCTTGAGATCCTTTTTTTCTGCGCGTAATCTGCTGCTTGCAAACAAAAAAACCACCGCTACCAGCGGTG
GTTTGTTTGCCGGATCAAGAGCTACCAACTCTTTTTCCGAAGGTAACTGGCTTCAGCAGAGCGCAGATAC
CAAATACTGTCCTTCTAGTGTAGCCGTAGTTAGGCCACCACTTCAAGAACTCTGTAGCACCGCCTACATA
CCTCGCTCTGCTAATCCTGTTACCAGTGGCTGCTGCCAGTGGCGATAAGTCGTGTCTTACCGGGTTGGAC
TCAAGACGATAGTTACCGGATAAGGCGCAGCGGTCGGGCTGAACGGGGGGTTCGTGCACACAGCCCAGCT
TGGAGCGAACGACCTACACCGAACTGAGATACCTACAGCGTGAGCTATGAGAAAGCGCCACGCTTCCCGA
AGGGAGAAAGGCGGACAGGTATCCGGTAAGCGGCAGGGTCGGAACAGGAGAGCGCACGAGGGAGCTTCCA
GGGGGAAACGCCTGGTATCTTTATAGTCCTGTCGGGTTTCGCCACCTCTGACTTGAGCGTCGATTTTTGT
GATGCTCGTCAGGGGGGCGGAGCCTATGGAAAAACGCCAGCAACGCGGCCTTTTTACGGTTCCTGGCCTT
TTGCTGGCCTTTTGCTCACATGT
