Features (pLannotate 1.2.2; 18 found; start..end, strand, type, name):
     12..39      +  repeat_region  AAV2 ITR (fragment): inverted terminal repeat of adeno-associated virus serotype 2 inverted
     68..95      +  repeat_region  AAV2 ITR (fragment): inverted terminal repeat of adeno-associated virus serotype 2 inverted
    206..509     +  enhancer       CMV enhancer: human cytomegalovirus immediate early enhancer
    510..713     +  promoter       CMV promoter: human cytomegalovirus (CMV) immediate early promoter
    862..889     +  intron         CMV intron (fragment): modified intron A from human cytomegalovirus (CMV)
    894..1240    +  intron         β-globin intron (fragment): internally truncated intron from human β-globin
   1244..1291    +  CDS            HBB (fragment): HBB_COLGU - Experimental evidence at transcript level: Swiss-Prot protein existence level 2. Involved in oxygen transport from the lung to the various peripheral tissues. From Colobus guereza (Mantled guereza) (Eastern black-and-white colobus monkey).
   1318..3114    +  CDS            Dyrk2: DYRK2_MOUSE - Experimental evidence at transcript level: Swiss-Prot protein existence level 2. Serine/threonine-protein kinase involved in the regulation of the mitotic cell cycle, cell proliferation, apoptosis, organization of the cytoskeleton and neurite outgrowth. Functions in part via its role in ubiquitin-dependent proteasomal protein degradation. Functions downstream of ATM and phosphorylates p53/TP53 at 'Ser-46', and thereby contributes to the induction of apoptosis in response to DNA damage. Phosphorylates NFATC1, and thereby inhibits its accumulation in the nucleus and its transcripti
   3214..3921    +  CDS            mCherry: mCherry is a basic (constitutively fluorescent) red fluorescent protein published in 2004, derived from Discosoma sp.. It is reported to be a very rapidly-maturing monomer with low acid sensitivity.
   3939..4415    +  polyA_signal   hGH poly(A) signal: human growth hormone polyadenylation signal
   4455..4595    +  repeat_region  AAV2 ITR: inverted terminal repeat of adeno-associated virus serotype 2 inverted
   4600..4651    -  misc_feature   bom (fragment): basis of mobility region from pBR322
   4670..5125    +  rep_origin     f1 ori (sequence partly withheld): f1 bacteriophage origin of replication; arrow indicates direction of (+) strand synthesis
   5126..5175    -  misc_feature   bom (fragment): basis of mobility region from pBR322
   5277..5312    -  CDS            rop (fragment): Rop protein, which maintains plasmids at low copy number; rop
   5407..5511    +  promoter       AmpR promoter: bla
   5512..6372    +  CDS            AmpR: β-lactamase; bla; confers resistance to ampicillin, carbenicillin, and related antibiotics
   6543..7131    +  rep_origin     ori: high-copy-number ColE1/pMB1/pBR322/pUC origin of replication
>Addgene plasmid #118285 | pAAV-DYRK2-2A-mCherry | addgene full sequence | sequence record 229470 | Addgene NGS Result
CCTGCAGGCAGCTGCGCGCTCGCTCGCTCACTGAGGCCGCCCGGGCGTCGGGCGACCTTTGGTCGCCCGG
CCTCAGTGAGCGAGCGAGCGCGCAGAGAGGGAGTGGCCAACTCCATCACTAGGGGTTCCTGCGGCCGCAC
GCGTCTAGTTATTAATAGTAATCAATTACGGGGTCATTAGTTCATAGCCCATATATGGAGTTCCGCGTTA
CATAACTTACGGTAAATGGCCCGCCTGGCTGACCGCCCAACGACCCCCGCCCATTGACGTCAATAATGAC
GTATGTTCCCATAGTAACGCCAATAGGGACTTTCCATTGACGTCAATGGGTGGAGTATTTACGGTAAACT
GCCCACTTGGCAGTACATCAAGTGTATCATATGCCAAGTACGCCCCCTATTGACGTCAATGACGGTAAAT
GGCCCGCCTGGCATTATGCCCAGTACATGACCTTATGGGACTTTCCTACTTGGCAGTACATCTACGTATT
AGTCATCGCTATTACCATGGTGATGCGGTTTTGGCAGTACATCAATGGGCGTGGATAGCGGTTTGACTCA
CGGGGATTTCCAAGTCTCCACCCCATTGACGTCAATGGGAGTTTGTTTTGGCACCAAAATCAACGGGACT
TTCCAAAATGTCGTAACAACTCCGCCCCATTGACGCAAATGGGCGGTAGGCGTGTACGGTGGGAGGTCTA
TATAAGCAGAGCTCGTTTAGTGAACCGTCAGATCGCCTGGAGACGCCATCCACGCTGTTTTGACCTCCAT
AGAAGACACCGGGACCGATCCAGCCTCCGCGGATTCGAATCCCGGCCGGGAACGGTGCATTGGAACGCGG
ATTCCCCGTGCCAAGAGTGACGTAAGTACCGCCTATAGAGTCTATAGGCCCACAAAAAATGCTTTCTTCT
TTTAATATACTTTTTTGTTTATCTTATTTCTAATACTTTCCCTAATCTCTTTCTTTCAGGGCAATAATGA
TACAATGTATCATGCCTCTTTGCACCATTCTAAAGAATAACAGTGATAATTTCTGGGTTAAGGCAATAGC
AATATTTCTGCATATAAATATTTCTGCATATAAATTGTAACTGATGTAAGAGGTTTCATATTGCTAATAG
CAGCTACAATCCAGCTACCATTCTGCTTTTATTTTATGGTTGGGATAAGGCTGGATTATTCTGAGTCCAA
GCTAGGCCCTTTTGCTAATCATGTTCATACCTCTTATCTTCCTCCCACAGCTCCTGGGCAACGTGCTGGT
CTGTGTGCTGGCCCATCACTTTGGCAAAGAATTGGGATTCGAACATCGATTGAATTCATGTTAACCAGGA
AACCTTCGGCCGCCGCTCCCGCCGCCTACCCGACCGGCCGAGGAGGGGACACCGCCGTTCGCCAGCTTCA
GGCTTCCCCGGGGATCGGCGCGGGGGCTCCCCGAAGCGGAGTGGGGACCGGCCCGCCCTCCCCCATCGCC
CTGCCGCCTCTCCGGGCCAGCAACGCTACCACTACAGCCCACACGATTGGCGGCAGTAAGCACACCATGA
ATGACCACCTCCACCTCAACAGCCACGGACAGATCCAGGTTCAGCAGCTGTTCGAGGATAATAGTAACAA
AAGGACAGTGCTCACAACACAGCCCAATGGGCTTACAACGGTGGGCAAGACAGGCTTGCCTGGGGTGCCC
GAGCGGCAGCTGGAGAGCATTCACCGACGGCAGGGCAGCTCCACCTCTCTGAAGTCCATGGAAGGCATGG
GGAAGGTAAAAGCCTCCCCCATGACGCCCGAACAAGCGATGAAGCAATACATGCAAAAACTCACAGCCTT
CGAACACCATGAGATTTTTAGCTACCCTGAAATATACTTCTTGGGTCCAAATGCAAAGAAACGCCAAGGC
ATGACCGGTGGACCCAACAATGGTGGTTATGACGACGACCAGGGATCGTACGTGCAGGTGCCCCATGATC
ACGTGGCTTACAGGTACGAGGTCCTCAAGGTCATCGGGAAGGGGAGCTTTGGGCAGGTGGTCAAGGCCTA
TGACCACAAAGTCCACCAGCACGTGGCCCTGAAGATGGTGCGGAACGAGAAGCGCTTCCACAGGCAGGCG
GCCGAGGAGATCCGGATCTTGGAACACCTACGGAAGCAGGACAAGGACAACACTATGAACGTCATCCACA
TGCTGGAGAACTTCACCTTCCGCAACCACATCTGCATGACGTTCGAGTTGCTGAGCATGAACCTCTATGA
GCTCATCAAGAAGAATAAGTTCCAGGGCTTCAGCCTGCCTCTGGTGCGCAAGTTTGCCCACTCCATTCTG
CAGTGCTTGGATGCTTTGCACAAGAACAGAATAATCCACTGTGACCTTAAGCCCGAGAACATTTTGTTAA
AGCAGCAGGGTCGAAGCAGTATTAAAGTGATTGACTTTGGCTCCAGTTGTTACGAGCACCAACGCGTCTA
CACGTACATCCAGTCACGCTTTTACCGGGCTCCGGAAGTGATCCTCGGAGCCAGGTATGGCATGCCCATA
GACATGTGGAGCCTGGGTTGCATCCTCGCGGAACTCCTGACGGGTTACCCCCTCTTGCCTGGGGAGGATG
AAGGGGACCAGCTGGCTTGTATGATCGAGCTTTTGGGCATGCCCTCTCAGAAACTCCTGGATGCTTCCAA
ACGAGCCAAAAATTTCGTGAGCTCCAAGGGTTACCCCCGATACTGCACAGTTACGACTCTTTCAGATGGC
TCTGTGGTCCTCAACGGGGGCCGATCCCGGAGAGGGAAACTAAGGGGTCCGCCAGAGAGCAGAGAGTGGG
GGAACGCACTGAAGGGATGCGATGACCCTCTTTTCCTTGACTTCTTAAAACAGTGTTTGGAGTGGGATCC
CGCGGTCCGCATGACCCCGGGCCAGGCTTTGCGGCACCCGTGGCTTAGGAGGCGCTTGCCAAAGCCTCCG
ACCGGAGAGAAGACAGCGGTGAAGAGGGTCACAGAGAGTACTGGTGCTATCACCTCCATTTCCAAGTTAC
CTCCACCCTCCAGTTCAGCTTCCAAGCTGAGGACTAACTTGGCACAGATGACAGATGCCAATGGGAATAT
TCAGCAGAGGACAGTGTTGCCGAAACTCGTTAGCCTCGACCGGGGTACCACCGGTGAAGGCCGCGGCAGC
CTGCTGACCTGCGGCGATGTGGAAGAAAACCCGGGCCCGGCGCCGGGCAGCACTAGTCGGAAGCTTGTGA
GCAAGGGCGAGGAGGATAACATGGCCATCATCAAGGAGTTCATGCGCTTCAAGGTGCACATGGAGGGCTC
CGTGAACGGCCACGAGTTCGAGATCGAGGGCGAGGGCGAGGGCCGCCCCTACGAGGGCACCCAGACCGCC
AAGCTGAAGGTGACCAAGGGTGGCCCCCTGCCCTTCGCCTGGGACATCCTGTCCCCTCAGTTCATGTACG
GCTCCAAGGCCTACGTGAAGCACCCCGCCGACATCCCCGACTACTTGAAGCTGTCCTTCCCCGAGGGCTT
CAAGTGGGAGCGCGTGATGAACTTCGAGGACGGCGGCGTGGTGACCGTGACCCAGGACTCCTCCCTGCAG
GACGGCGAGTTCATCTACAAGGTGAAGCTGCGCGGCACCAACTTCCCCTCCGACGGCCCCGTAATGCAGA
AGAAGACCATGGGCTGGGAGGCCTCCTCCGAGCGGATGTACCCCGAGGACGGCGCCCTGAAGGGCGAGAT
CAAGCAGAGGCTGAAGCTGAAGGACGGCGGCCACTACGACGCTGAGGTCAAGACCACCTACAAGGCCAAG
AAGCCCGTGCAGCTGCCCGGCGCCTACAACGTCAACATCAAGTTGGACATCACCTCCCACAACGAGGACT
ACACCATCGTGGAACAGTACGAACGCGCCGAGGGCCGCCACTCCACCGGCGGCATGGACGAGCTGTACAA
GTAACTCGAGAGATCTACGGGTGGCATCCCTGTGACCCCTCCCCAGTGCCTCTCCTGGCCCTGGAAGTTG
CCACTCCAGTGCCCACCAGCCTTGTCCTAATAAAATTAAGTTGCATCATTTTGTCTGACTAGGTGTCCTT
CTATAATATTATGGGGTGGAGGGGGGTGGTATGGAGCAAGGGGCAAGTTGGGAAGACAACCTGTAGGGCC
TGCGGGGTCTATTGGGAACCAAGCTGGAGTGCAGTGGCACAATCTTGGCTCACTGCAATCTCCGCCTCCT
GGGTTCAAGCGATTCTCCTGCCTCAGCCTCCCGAGTTGTTGGGATTCCAGGCATGCATGACCAGGCTCAG
CTAATTTTTGTTTTTTTGGTAGAGACGGGGTTTCACCATATTGGCCAGGCTGGTCTCCAACTCCTAATCT
CAGGTGATCTACCCACCTTGGCCTCCCAAATTGCTGGGATTACAGGCGTGAACCACTGCTCCCTTCCCTG
TCCTTCTGATTTTGTAGGTAACCACGTGCGGACCGAGCGGCCGCAGGAACCCCTAGTGATGGAGTTGGCC
ACTCCCTCTCTGCGCGCTCGCTCGCTCACTGAGGCCGGGCGACCAAAGGTCGCCCGACGCCCGGGCTTTG
CCCGGGCGGCCTCAGTGAGCGAGCGAGCGCGCAGCTGCCTGCAGGGGCGCCTGATGCGGTATTTTCTCCT
TACGCATCTGTGCGGTATTTCACACCGCATA
[95 nt withheld, positions 4652-4746]
T
[46 nt withheld, positions 4748-4793]
C
[141 nt withheld, positions 4795-4935]
CCTTTGACGTTGGAGTCCACGTTCTTT
[37 nt withheld, positions 4963-4999]
ACTCTATCTCGGGCTATTCTTTTGATTTATAAGGGATTTTGCCGATTTCGGTCTATTGGTTAAAAAATGA
GCTGATTTAACAAAAATTTAACGCGAATTTTAACAAAATATTAACGTTTACAATTTTATGGTGCACTCTC
AGTACAATCTGCTCTGATGCCGCATAGTTAAGCCAGCCCCGACACCCGCCAACACCCGCTGACGCGCCCT
GACGGGCTTGTCTGCTCCCGGCATCCGCTTACAGACAAGCTGTGACCGTCTCCGGGAGCTGCATGTGTCA
GAGGTTTTCACCGTCATCACCGAAACGCGCGAGACGAAAGGGCCTCGTGATACGCCTATTTTTATAGGTT
AATGTCATGATAATAATGGTTTCTTAGACGTCAGGTGGCACTTTTCGGGGAAATGTGCGCGGAACCCCTA
TTTGTTTATTTTTCTAAATACATTCAAATATGTATCCGCTCATGAGACAATAACCCTGATAAATGCTTCA
ATAATATTGAAAAAGGAAGAGTATGAGTATTCAACATTTCCGTGTCGCCCTTATTCCCTTTTTTGCGGCA
TTTTGCCTTCCTGTTTTTGCTCACCCAGAAACGCTGGTGAAAGTAAAAGATGCTGAAGATCAGTTGGGTG
CACGAGTGGGTTACATCGAACTGGATCTCAACAGCGGTAAGATCCTTGAGAGTTTTCGCCCCGAAGAACG
TTTTCCAATGATGAGCACTTTTAAAGTTCTGCTATGTGGCGCGGTATTATCCCGTATTGACGCCGGGCAA
GAGCAACTCGGTCGCCGCATACACTATTCTCAGAATGACTTGGTTGAGTACTCACCAGTCACAGAAAAGC
ATCTTACGGATGGCATGACAGTAAGAGAATTATGCAGTGCTGCCATAACCATGAGTGATAACACTGCGGC
CAACTTACTTCTGACAACGATCGGAGGACCGAAGGAGCTAACCGCTTTTTTGCACAACATGGGGGATCAT
GTAACTCGCCTTGATCGTTGGGAACCGGAGCTGAATGAAGCCATACCAAACGACGAGCGTGACACCACGA
TGCCTGTAGCAATGGCAACAACGTTGCGCAAACTATTAACTGGCGAACTACTTACTCTAGCTTCCCGGCA
ACAATTAATAGACTGGATGGAGGCGGATAAAGTTGCAGGACCACTTCTGCGCTCGGCCCTTCCGGCTGGC
TGGTTTATTGCTGATAAATCTGGAGCCGGTGAGCGTGGGTCTCGCGGTATCATTGCAGCACTGGGGCCAG
ATGGTAAGCCCTCCCGTATCGTAGTTATCTACACGACGGGGAGTCAGGCAACTATGGATGAACGAAATAG
ACAGATCGCTGAGATAGGTGCCTCACTGATTAAGCATTGGTAACTGTCAGACCAAGTTTACTCATATATA
CTTTAGATTGATTTAAAACTTCATTTTTAATTTAAAAGGATCTAGGTGAAGATCCTTTTTGATAATCTCA
TGACCAAAATCCCTTAACGTGAGTTTTCGTTCCACTGAGCGTCAGACCCCGTAGAAAAGATCAAAGGATC
TTCTTGAGATCCTTTTTTTCTGCGCGTAATCTGCTGCTTGCAAACAAAAAAACCACCGCTACCAGCGGTG
GTTTGTTTGCCGGATCAAGAGCTACCAACTCTTTTTCCGAAGGTAACTGGCTTCAGCAGAGCGCAGATAC
CAAATACTGTTCTTCTAGTGTAGCCGTAGTTAGGCCACCACTTCAAGAACTCTGTAGCACCGCCTACATA
CCTCGCTCTGCTAATCCTGTTACCAGTGGCTGCTGCCAGTGGCGATAAGTCGTGTCTTACCGGGTTGGAC
TCAAGACGATAGTTACCGGATAAGGCGCAGCGGTCGGGCTGAACGGGGGGTTCGTGCACACAGCCCAGCT
TGGAGCGAACGACCTACACCGAACTGAGATACCTACAGCGTGAGCTATGAGAAAGCGCCACGCTTCCCGA
AGGGAGAAAGGCGGACAGGTATCCGGTAAGCGGCAGGGTCGGAACAGGAGAGCGCACGAGGGAGCTTCCA
GGGGGAAACGCCTGGTATCTTTATAGTCCTGTCGGGTTTCGCCACCTCTGACTTGAGCGTCGATTTTTGT
GATGCTCGTCAGGGGGGCGGAGCCTATGGAAAAACGCCAGCAACGCGGCCTTTTTACGGTTCCTGGCCTT
TTGCTGGCCTTTTGCTCACATGT
